>Addgene plasmid #131949 | pDONR221_SLCO2A1 | depositor full sequence | sequence record 253297 | Full Sequence
CTTTCCTGCGTTATCCCCTGATTCTGTGGATAACCGTATTACCGCCTTTGAGTGAGCTGATACCGCTCGC
CGCAGCCGAACGACCGAGCGCAGCGAGTCAGTGAGCGAGGAAGCGGAAGAGCGCCCAATACGCAAACCGC
CTCTCCCCGCGCGTTGGCCGATTCATTAATGCAGCTGGCACGACAGGTTTCCCGACTGGAAAGCGGGCAG
TGAGCGCAACGCAATTAATACGCGTACCGCTAGCCAGGAAGAGTTTGTAGAAACGCAAAAAGGCCATCCG
TCAGGATGGCCTTCTGCTTAGTTTGATGCCTGGCAGTTTATGGCGGGCGTCCTGCCCGCCACCCTCCGGG
CCGTTGCTTCACAACGTTCAAATCCGCTCCCGGCGGATTTGTCCTACTCAGGAGAGCGTTCACCGACAAA
CAACAGATAAAACGAAAGGCCCAGTCTTCCGACTGAGCCTTTCGTTTTATTTGATGCCTGGCAGTTCCCT
ACTCTCGCGTTAACGCTAGCATGGATGTTTTCCCAGTCACGACGTTGTAAAACGACGGCCAGTCTTAAGC
TCGGGCCCCAAATAATGATTTTATTTTGACTGATAGTGACCTGTTCGTTGCAACACATTGATGAGCAATG
CTTTTTTATAATGCCAACTTTGTACAAAAAAGCAGGCTCCACC
[1929 nt withheld, positions 674-2602]
GACCCAGCTTTCTTGTACAAAGTTGGCATTATAAGAAAGCATTGCTTATCAATTTGTTGCAACGAACAGG
TCACTATCAGTCAAAATAAAATCATTATTTGCCATCCAGCTGATATCCCCTATAGTGAGTCGTATTACAT
GGTCATAGCTGTTTCCTGGCAGCTCTGGCCCGTGTCTCAAAATCTCTGATGTTACATTGCACAAGATAAA
ATAATATCATCATGAACAATAAAACTGTCTGCTTACATAAACAGTAATACAAGGGGTGTTATGAGCCATA
TTCAACGGGAAACGTCGAGGCCGCGATTAAATTCCAACATGGATGCTGATTTATATGGGTATAAATGGGC
TCGCGATAATGTCGGGCAATCAGGTGCGACAATCTATCGCTTGTATGGGAAGCCCGATGCGCCAGAGTTG
TTTCTGAAACATGGCAAAGGTAGCGTTGCCAATGATGTTACAGATGAGATGGTCAGACTAAACTGGCTGA
CGGAATTTATGCCTCTTCCGACCATCAAGCATTTTATCCGTACTCCTGATGATGCATGGTTACTCACCAC
TGCGATCCCCGGAAAAACAGCATTCCAGGTATTAGAAGAATATCCTGATTCAGGTGAAAATATTGTTGAT
GCGCTGGCAGTGTTCCTGCGCCGGTTGCATTCGATTCCTGTTTGTAATTGTCCTTTTAACAGCGATCGCG
TATTTCGTCTCGCTCAGGCGCAATCACGAATGAATAACGGTTTGGTTGATGCGAGTGATTTTGATGACGA
GCGTAATGGCTGGCCTGTTGAACAAGTCTGGAAAGAAATGCATAAACTTTTGCCATTCTCACCGGATTCA
GTCGTCACTCATGGTGATTTCTCACTTGATAACCTTATTTTTGACGAGGGGAAATTAATAGGTTGTATTG
ATGTTGGACGAGTCGGAATCGCAGACCGATACCAGGATCTTGCCATCCTATGGAACTGCCTCGGTGAGTT
TTCTCCTTCATTACAGAAACGGCTTTTTCAAAAATATGGTATTGATAATCCTGATATGAATAAATTGCAG
TTTCATTTGATGCTCGATGAGTTTTTCTAATCAGAATTGGTTAATTGGTTGTAACACTGGCAGAGCATTA
CGCTGACTTGACGGGACGGCGCAAGCTCATGACCAAAATCCCTTAACGTGAGTTACGCGTCGTTCCACTG
AGCGTCAGACCCCGTAGAAAAGATCAAAGGATCTTCTTGAGATCCTTTTTTTCTGCGCGTAATCTGCTGC
TTGCAAACAAAAAAACCACCGCTACCAGCGGTGGTTTGTTTGCCGGATCAAGAGCTACCAACTCTTTTTC
CGAAGGTAACTGGCTTCAGCAGAGCGCAGATACCAAATACTGTTCTTCTAGTGTAGCCGTAGTTAGGCCA
CCACTTCAAGAACTCTGTAGCACCGCCTACATACCTCGCTCTGCTAATCCTGTTACCAGTGGCTGCTGCC
AGTGGCGATAAGTCGTGTCTTACCGGGTTGGACTCAAGACGATAGTTACCGGATAAGGCGCAGCGGTCGG
GCTGAACGGGGGGTTCGTGCACACAGCCCAGCTTGGAGCGAACGACCTACACCGAACTGAGATACCTACA
GCGTGAGCTATGAGAAAGCGCCACGCTTCCCGAAGGGAGAAAGGCGGACAGGTATCCGGTAAGCGGCAGG
GTCGGAACAGGAGAGCGCACGAGGGAGCTTCCAGGGGGAAACGCCTGGTATCTTTATAGTCCTGTCGGGT
TTCGCCACCTCTGACTTGAGCGTCGATTTTTGTGATGCTCGTCAGGGGGGCGGAGCCTATGGAAAAACGC
CAGCAACGCGGCCTTTTTACGGTTCCTGGCCTTTTGCTGGCCTTTTGCTCACATGTT
Features (pLannotate 1.2.2; 10 found; start..end, strand, type, name):
    121..213     +  CDS            lacI (fragment): lac repressor; lacI; The lac repressor binds to the lac operator to inhibit transcription in E. coli. This inhibition can be relieved by adding lactose or isopropyl-β-D-thiogalactopyranoside (IPTG).
    268..295     -  terminator     rrnB T2 terminator: transcription terminator T2 from the E. coli rrnB gene
    427..470     +  terminator     rrnB T1 terminator: Escherichia coli rrnB; transcription terminator T1 from the E. coli rrnB gene
    517..553     -  CDS            lacZα (fragment): LacZα fragment of β-galactosidase; lacZ fragment
    569..668     +  protein_bind   attL1: mutant version of attL; recombination site for the Gateway® LR reaction LR Clonase™
    674..2602    +  CDS            SLCO2A1 (sequence withheld): SO2A1_HUMAN - Also known as OATP2A1, SLC21A2. Experimental evidence at protein level: Swiss-Prot protein existence level 1. Transports PGD2, as well as PGE1, PGE2 and PGF2A. Mediates the clearance of prostaglandins from the circulation through uptake across cell membrane which allows cytoplasmic oxidation and prostaglandin signal termination (PubMed:8787677). May mediate the release of newly synthesized prostaglandins from cells and the transepithelial transport of prostaglandins (Probable). From Homo sapiens (Human).
   2604..2703    -  protein_bind   attL2: mutant version of attL; recombination site for the Gateway® LR reaction LR Clonase™
   2721..2739    -  promoter       T7 promoter: promoter for bacteriophage T7 RNA polymerase
   2873..3682    +  CDS            KanR: aminoglycoside phosphotransferase; aph(3')-Ia; confers resistance to kanamycin in bacteria or G418 (Geneticin®) in eukaryotes
   3829..4417    +  rep_origin     ori: high-copy-number ColE1/pMB1/pBR322/pUC origin of replication
