>Addgene plasmid #131949 | pDONR221_SLCO2A1 | addgene full sequence | sequence record 260032 | Addgene NGS Result
CTTTCCTGCGTTATCCCCTGATTCTGTGGATAACCGTATTACCGCCTTTGAGTGAGCTGATACCGCTCGC
CGCAGCCGAACGACCGAGCGCAGCGAGTCAGTGAGCGAGGAAGCGGAAGAGCGCCCAATACGCAAACCGC
CTCTCCCCGCGCGTTGGCCGATTCATTAATGCAGCTGGCACGACAGGTTTCCCGACTGGAAAGCGGGCAG
TGAGCGCAACGCAATTAATACGCGTACCGCTAGCCAGGAAGAGTTTGTAGAAACGCAAAAAGGCCATCCG
TCAGGATGGCCTTCTGCTTAGTTTGATGCCTGGCAGTTTATGGCGGGCGTCCTGCCCGCCACCCTCCGGG
CCGTTGCTTCACAACGTTCAAATCCGCTCCCGGCGGATTTGTCCTACTCAGGAGAGCGTTCACCGACAAA
CAACAGATAAAACGAAAGGCCCAGTCTTCCGACTGAGCCTTTCGTTTTATTTGATGCCTGGCAGTTCCCT
ACTCTCGCGTTAACGCTAGCATGGATGTTTTCCCAGTCACGACGTTGTAAAACGACGGCCAGTCTTAAGC
TCGGGCCCCAAATAATGATTTTATTTTGACTGATAGTGACCTGTTCGTTGCAACACATTGATGAGCAATG
CTTTTTTATAATGCCAACTTTGTACAAAAAAGCAGGCTCCACC
[1929 nt withheld, positions 674-2602]
GACCCAGCTTTCTTGTACAAAGTTGGCATTATAAGAAAGCATTGCTTATCAATTTGTTGCAACGAACAGG
TCACTATCAGTCAAAATAAAATCATTATTTGCCATCCAGCTGATATCCCCTATAGTGAGTCGTATTACAT
GGTCATAGCTGTTTCCTGGCAGCTCTGGCCCGTGTCTCAAAATCTCTGATGTTACATTGCACAAGATAAA
AATATATCATCATGAACAATAAAACTGTCTGCTTACATAAACAGTAATACAAGGGGTGTTATGAGCCATA
TTCAACGGGAAACGTCGAGGCCGCGATTAAATTCCAACATGGATGCTGATTTATATGGGTATAAATGGGC
TCGCGATAATGTCGGGCAATCAGGTGCGACAATCTATCGCTTGTATGGGAAGCCCGATGCGCCAGAGTTG
TTTCTGAAACATGGCAAAGGTAGCGTTGCCAATGATGTTACAGATGAGATGGTCAGACTAAACTGGCTGA
CGGAATTTATGCCTCTTCCGACCATCAAGCATTTTATCCGTACTCCTGATGATGCATGGTTACTCACCAC
TGCGATCCCCGGAAAAACAGCATTCCAGGTATTAGAAGAATATCCTGATTCAGGTGAAAATATTGTTGAT
GCGCTGGCAGTGTTCCTGCGCCGGTTGCATTCGATTCCTGTTTGTAATTGTCCTTTTAACAGCGATCGCG
TATTTCGTCTCGCTCAGGCGCAATCACGAATGAATAACGGTTTGGTTGATGCGAGTGATTTTGATGACGA
GCGTAATGGCTGGCCTGTTGAACAAGTCTGGAAAGAAATGCATAAACTTTTGCCATTCTCACCGGATTCA
GTCGTCACTCATGGTGATTTCTCACTTGATAACCTTATTTTTGACGAGGGGAAATTAATAGGTTGTATTG
ATGTTGGACGAGTCGGAATCGCAGACCGATACCAGGATCTTGCCATCCTATGGAACTGCCTCGGTGAGTT
TTCTCCTTCATTACAGAAACGGCTTTTTCAAAAATATGGTATTGATAATCCTGATATGAATAAATTGCAG
TTTCATTTGATGCTCGATGAGTTTTTCTAATCAGAATTGGTTAATTGGTTGTAACACTGGCAGAGCATTA
CGCTGACTTGACGGGACGGCGCAAGCTCATGACCAAAATCCCTTAACGTGAGTTACGCGTCGTTCCACTG
AGCGTCAGACCCCGTAGAAAAGATCAAAGGATCTTCTTGAGATCCTTTTTTTCTGCGCGTAATCTGCTGC
TTGCAAACAAAAAAACCACCGCTACCAGCGGTGGTTTGTTTGCCGGATCAAGAGCTACCAACTCTTTTTC
CGAAGGTAACTGGCTTCAGCAGAGCGCAGATACCAAATACTGTTCTTCTAGTGTAGCCGTAGTTAGGCCA
CCACTTCAAGAACTCTGTAGCACCGCCTACATACCTCGCTCTGCTAATCCTGTTACCAGTGGCTGCTGCC
AGTGGCGATAAGTCGTGTCTTACCGGGTTGGACTCAAGACGATAGTTACCGGATAAGGCGCAGCGGTCGG
GCTGAACGGGGGGTTCGTGCACACAGCCCAGCTTGGAGCGAACGACCTACACCGAACTGAGATACCTACA
GCGTGAGCTATGAGAAAGCGCCACGCTTCCCGAAGGGAGAAAGGCGGACAGGTATCCGGTAAGCGGCAGG
GTCGGAACAGGAGAGCGCACGAGGGAGCTTCCAGGGGGAAACGCCTGGTATCTTTATAGTCCTGTCGGGT
TTCGCCACCTCTGACTTGAGCGTCGATTTTTGTGATGCTCGTCAGGGGGGCGGAGCCTATGGAAAAACGC
CAGCAACGCGGCCTTTTTACGGTTCCTGGCCTTTTGCTGGCCTTTTGCTCACATGTT
Features (pLannotate 1.2.2; 10 found; start..end, strand, type, name):
    121..213     +  CDS            lacI (fragment): lac repressor; lacI; The lac repressor binds to the lac operator to inhibit transcription in E. coli. This inhibition can be relieved by adding lactose or isopropyl-β-D-thiogalactopyranoside (IPTG).
    268..295     -  terminator     rrnB T2 terminator: transcription terminator T2 from the E. coli rrnB gene
    427..470     +  terminator     rrnB T1 terminator: Escherichia coli rrnB; transcription terminator T1 from the E. coli rrnB gene
    517..553     -  CDS            lacZα (fragment): LacZα fragment of β-galactosidase; lacZ fragment
    569..668     +  protein_bind   attL1: mutant version of attL; recombination site for the Gateway® LR reaction LR Clonase™
    674..2602    +  CDS            SLCO2A1 (sequence withheld): SO2A1_HUMAN - Also known as OATP2A1, SLC21A2. Experimental evidence at protein level: Swiss-Prot protein existence level 1. Transports PGD2, as well as PGE1, PGE2 and PGF2A. Mediates the clearance of prostaglandins from the circulation through uptake across cell membrane which allows cytoplasmic oxidation and prostaglandin signal termination (PubMed:8787677). May mediate the release of newly synthesized prostaglandins from cells and the transepithelial transport of prostaglandins (Probable). From Homo sapiens (Human).
   2604..2703    -  protein_bind   attL2: mutant version of attL; recombination site for the Gateway® LR reaction LR Clonase™
   2721..2739    -  promoter       T7 promoter: promoter for bacteriophage T7 RNA polymerase
   2873..3682    +  CDS            KanR: aminoglycoside phosphotransferase; aph(3')-Ia; confers resistance to kanamycin in bacteria or G418 (Geneticin®) in eukaryotes
   3829..4417    +  rep_origin     ori: high-copy-number ColE1/pMB1/pBR322/pUC origin of replication
