[The description below was written by a language model from this plasmid's Addgene catalogue record and pLannotate feature annotations shown in this document.]
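Description:
pDONR221_SLCO2A1 is a Gateway entry clone built on the pDONR221 backbone, carrying a codon-optimized open reading frame for human SLCO2A1 (also known as PGT, OATP2A1, SLC21A2 or MATR1). The sequenced plasmid is about 4.5 kb, consistent with a 1,929 bp insert in a roughly 2.5 kb backbone. It is maintained in E. coli at high copy from a ColE1/pUC-type origin and selected with kanamycin through an aminoglycoside phosphotransferase (KanR) gene. Although the catalogue lists the vector type as mammalian expression, the feature table shows no eukaryotic promoter or polyadenylation signal around the ORF, so the plasmid itself serves as a shuttle for the coding sequence rather than as an expression construct.

The SLCO2A1 coding sequence sits between attL1 and attL2 sites, the products of a BP reaction, which allow directional transfer of the ORF into any attR-containing destination vector through an LR Clonase reaction. Upstream, rrnB T1 and T2 terminators insulate the insert from read-through transcription in bacteria. A T7 promoter lies just outside attL2 and points back toward the insert, and short lacI and lacZα fragments are annotated as backbone remnants. No epitope tags or reporters are annotated. M13 forward and reverse priming sites flanking the cassette are listed for sequence verification.

SLCO2A1 encodes a prostaglandin transporter that takes up PGD2, PGE1, PGE2 and PGF2α across the cell membrane, enabling their intracellular oxidation and signal termination. The clone belongs to a consortium-wide collection of solute carrier ORFs and is intended for subcloning into custom expression vectors for studying SLC transporter function and drug discovery.
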