Addgene plasmid #131949: pDONR221_SLCO2A1
Purpose: Gateway entry clone with codon-optimized ORF sequence for subcloning into custom expression vectors
Depositing lab: RESOLUTE Consortium & Giulio Superti-Furga. Depositing organization: CeMM Research Center for Molecular Medicine. Publication: The RESOLUTE consortium: unlocking SLC transporters for drug discovery. Superti-Furga G, Lackner D, Wiedmer T, Ingles-Prieto A, Barbosa B, Girardi E, Goldmann U, Gurtl B, Klavins K, Klimek C, Lindinger S, Lineiro-Retes E, Muller AC, Onstein S, Redinger G, Reil D, Sedlyarov V, Wolf G, Crawford M, Everley R, ... Steppan CM. Nat Rev Drug Discov. 2020 Jul;19(7):429-430. doi: 10.1038/d41573-020-00056-6. PubMed 32265506.
Backbone
  Vector backbone: pDONR221
  Backbone manufacturer: Thermo Fisher Scientific
  Backbone size w/o insert (bp): 2550
  Vector type: Mammalian Expression
Growth in bacteria
  Bacterial resistance: Kanamycin, 50 μg/mL
  Growth temperature: 37°C
  Growth strain: Stbl3
  Copy number: High Copy
Gene/Insert
  Gene/Insert name: SLCO2A1 (alt name: PGT, OATP2A1, SLC21A2, MATR1)
  Species: H. sapiens (human)
  Insert size (bp): 1929
  Entrez Gene: SLCO2A1 (a.k.a. MATR1, OATP2A1, PGT, PHOAR2, SLC21A2)
  Cloning method: Gateway Cloning
  Sequencing primers: 5′ M13-fwd; 3′ M13-rev
Terms and licenses: Academic/Nonprofit Terms; Industry Terms
Depositor comments: For more information on the full Resolute plasmid collection, please see www.addgene.org/depositor-collections/re-solute/. Please provide your feedback on this plasmid to the RESOLUTE consortium by filling out their RESOLUTE repository feedback form: https://forms.office.com/Pages/ResponsePage.aspx?id=0e05yklzmkS7rjFGQL4N7z4feCLQvEJAmVcOCM_u885UN1JJRko0Ukg4TVQwNTZLOUxPQVJWT1NHUCQlQCN0PWcu
How to cite: pDONR221_SLCO2A1 was a gift from RESOLUTE Consortium & Giulio Superti-Furga (Addgene plasmid # 131949 ; http://n2t.net/addgene:131949 ; RRID:Addgene_131949)
