>Addgene plasmid #131949 | pDONR221_SLCO2A1 | depositor partial sequence | sequence record 253298 | Codon-optimized ORF of SLCO2A1
[1929 nt withheld, positions 1-1929]
